Addgene plasmid #209659: pAAV.GFAP.(cyto).iATPSnFR2.S29W.A95K.HaloTag
Purpose: Expression of iATPSnFR2, high affinity
Depositing lab: Tim Brown & HHMI-JRC Tool Translation Team. Depositing organization: HHMI, Janelia Research Campus. Publication: iATPSnFR2: A high-dynamic-range fluorescent sensor for monitoring intracellular ATP. Marvin JS, Kokotos AC, Kumar M, Pulido C, Tkachuk AN, Yao JS, Brown TA, Ryan TA. Proc Natl Acad Sci U S A. 2024 May 21;121(21):e2314604121. doi: 10.1073/pnas.2314604121. Epub 2024 May 15. PubMed 38748581.
Backbone
  Vector backbone: pAAV
  Vector type: AAV
Growth in bacteria
  Bacterial resistance: Ampicillin, 100 μg/mL
  Growth temperature: 37°C
  Growth strain: NEB Stable
  Copy number: High Copy
Gene/Insert
  Gene/Insert name: iATPSnFR2.S29W.HaloTag
  Species: Synthetic
  Mutation: S29W.A95K
  Promoter: GFAP
  Cloning method: Restriction Enzyme; 5′ cloning site unknown (unknown if destroyed)
Terms and licenses: Academic/Nonprofit Terms; Industry Terms: Not Available to Industry
Depositor comments: Please visit https://doi.org/10.1101/2023.08.24.554624 for bioRxiv preprint.
How to cite: pAAV.GFAP.(cyto).iATPSnFR2.S29W.A95K.HaloTag was a gift from Tim Brown & HHMI-JRC Tool Translation Team (Addgene plasmid # 209659 ; http://n2t.net/addgene:209659 ; RRID:Addgene_209659)
