[The description below was written by a language model from this plasmid's Addgene catalogue record and pLannotate feature annotations shown in this document.]
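Description:
pAAV.GFAP.(cyto).iATPSnFR2.S29W.A95K.HaloTag is a 6,557-nt AAV transfer plasmid built on a pAAV backbone for producing recombinant adeno-associated virus that expresses a genetically encoded ATP sensor. In bacteria it is maintained through a high-copy ColE1/pUC-type origin and selected with ampicillin via the β-lactamase gene and its native promoter. An f1 phage origin and short lacZα and lacI remnants are leftovers of the cloning backbone. Two AAV2 inverted terminal repeats (one annotated only as a fragment) flank the expression cassette and provide the cis signals needed for replication and packaging of the intervening DNA into AAV particles. ITR-containing plasmids are recombination-prone, which fits the recorded use of a stable propagation strain.

The payload is the synthetic sensor iATPSnFR2 carrying the S29W and A95K substitutions, described in the record as the high-affinity version. According to the catalogue it is driven by a GFAP promoter, which is commonly used for astrocyte-directed expression. The promoter itself is not annotated in the feature table, though an unannotated stretch lies between the upstream ITR and the coding region. The annotations show the sensor's architecture: a GFP-derived fluorescent domain (called cEGFP by the annotation tool) inserted between fragments of the bacterial F-type ATP synthase ε subunit (atpC), which acts as the ATP-binding domain, so that ATP binding alters green fluorescence. Downstream, the haloalkane dehalogenase-derived HaloTag (annotated as dhaA) is fused to the sensor. It can be covalently labelled with a chloroalkane dye, for example to give an ATP-independent reference signal. The "(cyto)" in the name indicates cytosolic localisation. A WPRE and an SV40 polyadenylation signal follow the coding sequence to enhance transcript stability and processing. The construct is intended for monitoring intracellular ATP levels.
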