Features (pLannotate 1.2.2; 15 found; start..end, strand, type, name):
     44..472     -  rep_origin     f1 ori (sequence partly withheld): f1 bacteriophage origin of replication; arrow indicates direction of (+) strand synthesis
    477..546     -  CDS            lacZα (fragment): LacZα fragment of β-galactosidase; lacZ fragment
    541..673     -  repeat_region  AAV2 ITR (fragment): inverted terminal repeat of adeno-associated virus serotype 2 inverted
   1456..1776    +  CDS            atpC (fragment): ATPE_GEOKA - Experimental evidence at protein level: Swiss-Prot protein existence level 1. Produces ATP from ADP in the presence of a proton gradient across the membrane. From Geobacillus kaustophilus (strain HTA426).
   1789..2508    +  CDS            cEGFP: cEGFP is a basic (constitutively fluorescent) green fluorescent protein published in 2008, derived from Aequorea victoria.
   2521..2592    +  CDS            atpC (fragment): ATPE_BACP3 - Experimental evidence at protein level: Swiss-Prot protein existence level 1. Produces ATP from ADP in the presence of a proton gradient across the membrane. From Bacillus sp. (strain PS3).
   2641..3519    +  CDS            dhaA: DHAA_PSEPV - Experimental evidence at protein level: Swiss-Prot protein existence level 1. Catalyzes hydrolytic cleavage of carbon-halogen bonds in halogenated aliphatic compounds, leading to the formation of the corresponding primary alcohols, halide ions and protons. Has a broad substrate specificity, as it is able to dehalogenate mono- and di- chlorinated and brominated alkanes (up to at least C10), and the two isomers of 1,3-dichloropropene to 3-chloroallyl alcohol; the highest activity was found with 1,2-dibromoethane, while no activity was observed with the analog 1,2-dichloroethane. Fro
   3559..4147    +  misc_feature   WPRE: woodchuck hepatitis virus posttranscriptional regulatory element
   4175..4296    -  polyA_signal   SV40 poly(A) signal: SV40 polyadenylation signal
   4319..4387    -  CDS            large T antigen (fragment): large T antigen from SV40 (simian virus 40)
   4458..4591    +  repeat_region  AAV2 ITR: inverted terminal repeat of adeno-associated virus serotype 2 inverted
   4585..4641    -  CDS            lacI (fragment): lac repressor; lacI; The lac repressor binds to the lac operator to inhibit transcription in E. coli. This inhibition can be relieved by adding lactose or isopropyl-β-D-thiogalactopyranoside (IPTG).
   4824..5412    -  rep_origin     ori: high-copy-number ColE1/pMB1/pBR322/pUC origin of replication
   5583..6443    -  CDS            AmpR: β-lactamase; bla; confers resistance to ampicillin, carbenicillin, and related antibiotics
   6444..6548    -  promoter       AmpR promoter: bla
>Addgene plasmid #209659 | pAAV.GFAP.(cyto).iATPSnFR2.S29W.A95K.HaloTag | addgene full sequence | sequence record 413346 | Addgene NGS Result
CCGAAAAGTGCCACCTAAATTGTAAGCGTTAATATTTTGTTAAAATTCGCGTTAAATTTTTGTTAAATCA
GCTCATTTTTTAACCAATAGGCCGAAATCGGCAAAATCCCTTATAAATCAAAAGAATAGACCGAGATAGG
GT
[37 nt withheld, positions 143-179]
AAAGAACGTGGACTCCAACGTCAAAGG
[49 nt withheld, positions 207-255]
T
[91 nt withheld, positions 257-347]
G
[124 nt withheld, positions 349-472]
CCCATTCGCCATTCAGGCTGCGCAACTGTTGGGAAGGGCGATCGGTGCGGGCCTCTTCGCTATTACGCCA
GCTGCGCGCTCGCTCGCTCACTGAGGCCGCCCGGGCAAAGCCCGGGCGTCGGGCGACCTTTGGTCGCCCG
GCCTCAGTGAGCGAGCGAGCGCGCAGAGAGGGAGTGGCCAACTCCATCACTAGGGGTTCCTTGTAGTTAA
TGATTAACCCGCCATGCTACTTATCTACGTAGCCATGCTCTAGGAAGATCGTAGGTTAATTAATAACATA
TCCTGGTGTGGAGTAGGGGACGCTGCTCTGACAGAGGCTCGGGGGCCTGAGCTGGCTCTGTGAGCTGGGG
AGGAGGCAGACAGCCAGGCCTTTGTCTGCAAGCAGACCTGGCAGCATTGGGCTGGCCGCCCCCCAGGGCC
TCCTCTTCATGCCCAGTGAATGACTCACCTTGGCACAGACACAATGTTCGGGGTGGGCACAGTGCCTGCT
TCCCGCCGCACCCCAGCCCCCCTCAAATGCCTTCCGAGAAGCCCATTGAGCAGGGGGCTTGCATTGCACC
CCAGCCTGACAGCCTGGCATCTTGGGATAAAAGCAGCACAGCCCCCTAGGGGCTGCCCTTGCTGTGTGGC
GCCACCGGCGGTGGAGAACAAGGCTCTATTCAGCCTGTGCCCAGGAAAGGGGATCAGGGGATGCCCAGGC
ATGGACAGTGGGTGGCAGGGGGGGAGAGGAGGGCTGTCTGCTTCCCAGAAGTCCAAGGACACAAATGGGT
GAGGGGAGAGCTCTCCCCATAGCTGGGCTGCGGCCCAACCCCACCCCCTCAGGCTATGCCAGGGGGTGTT
GCCAGGGGCACCCGGGCATCGCCAGTCTAGCCCACTCCTTCATAAAGCCCTCGCATCCCAGGAGCGAGCA
GAGCCAGAGCAGGTTGGAGAGGAGACGCATCACCTCCGCTGCTCGCGGGGATCCCGCCACCATGGGCAGA
TCTATGAAGACTATTCACGTGAGTGTCGTAACTCCCGACGGGCCTGTATATGAGGATGACGTTGAAATGG
TGAGCGTCAAAGCAAAATGGGGCGAGCTCGGTATTCTCCCAGGCCACATTCCCTTGAAAGCTCCCCTAGA
GATCAGTGCCGCACGCCTGAAGAAAGGGGGCAAAACACAGTATATCGCTGTGTCAGGCGGCAACCTCGAA
GTGCGGCCTGACAAGGTGACCATCTATGCCCAGGCAGCCGAGAGGGCTGAGGATATCGATGTCCTGCGCG
CCAAGAAAGCCAAGGAGAGAGCCGAGCGCCGACTCCAATCACAGGTCCTGGTCGGGAACGTCTATATCAC
CGCCGACAAGCAGAAGAACGGCATCAAGGCGAACTTCAAGATCCGCCACAACGTGGAGGACGGCAGCATG
CAGCTCGCCGACCACTACCAGCAGAACACCCCCATCGGCGACGGCCCCGTGCTGCTGCCCGACAACCACT
ACCTGAGCACCCAGTCCGTGCTGAGCAAAGACCCTAACGAGAAGCGCGATCACATGGTCCTGCTGGAGTT
CGTGACCGCCGCCGGGATCACTCTCGGCATGGACGAGCTGTACAAGGGCGGTACCGGAGGGAGCATGAGC
AAGGGCGAGGAGCTGTTCACCGGGGTGGTGCCCATCCTGGTCGAGCTGGACGGCGACGTAAACGGCCACA
AGTTCAGCGTGCGCGGCGAGGGCGAGGGCGATGCCACCAACGGCAAGCTGACCCTGAAGTTCATCTGCAC
CACCGGCAAGCTGCCCGTGCCCTGGCCCACCCTCGTGACCACCCTGACCTACGGCGTGCAGTGCTTCAGC
CGCTACCCCGACCACATGAAGCAGCACGACTTCTTCAAGTCCGCCATGCCCGAAGGCTACGTCCAGGAGC
GCACCATCAGCTTCAAGGACGACGGCACCTACAAGACCCGCGCCGAGGTGAAGTTCGAGGGCGACACCCT
GGTGAACCGCATCGAGCTGAAGGGCATCGACTTCAAGGAGGACGGCAACATCCTGGGGCACAAGCTGGAG
TACAACTTTATTTGTGTGGACATCGATTTTAAGCGCGCCGAGCTCGCCCTTAAGCGCGCAATGAATAGGC
TCTCAGTTGCCGAAATGAAGCTGCAGGGCGGAGGCTCGGGCGGAGGTGGGTCGGGTGGCGGCGGATCAAT
GGCCGAGATCGGCACCGGCTTCCCCTTCGACCCCCACTACGTGGAGGTGCTGGGCGAGCGCATGCACTAC
GTTGACGTGGGCCCCCGCGACGGCACCCCCGTGCTGTTCCTGCACGGCAACCCCACCAGCAGCTACGTGT
GGCGCAACATCATCCCCCACGTGGCCCCCACCCACCGCACTATCGCCCCCGACCTGATCGGCATGGGCAA
GAGCGACAAGCCCGACCTGGGCTACTTCTTCGACGACCACGTGCGCTTCATGGACGCCTTCATCGAGGCC
CTGGGCCTGGAGGAGGTGGTGCTGGTGATCCACGACTGGGGCAGCGCCCTGGGCTTCCACTGGGCCAAGC
GCAACCCCGAGCGCGTGAAGGGCATCGCCTTCATGGAGTTCATCCGCCCCATCCCCACCTGGGACGAGTG
GCCCGAGTTCGCCCGCGAGACCTTCCAGGCCTTCCGCACCACCGACGTGGGCCGCAAGCTGATCATCGAC
CAGAACGTGTTCATCGAGGGCACCCTGCCCATGGGCGTGGTGCGCCCCCTGACCGAGGTGGAGATGGACC
ACTACCGCGAGCCCTTCCTGAACCCCGTGGACCGCGAGCCCCTGTGGCGCTTCCCCAACGAGCTGCCCAT
CGCCGGCGAGCCCGCCAACATCGTGGCCCTGGTGGAGGAGTACATGGACTGGCTGCACCAGAGCCCCGTG
CCCAAGCTGCTGTTCTGGGGCACCCCCGGCGTGCTGATCCCCCCCGCCGAGGCCGCCCGCCTGGCCAAGA
GCCTGCCCAACGTTAAGGCCGTGGACATCGGCCCCGGCCTGAACCTGCTCCAGGAGGACAACCCCGACCT
GATCGGCAGCGAGATCGCCCGCTGGCTGAGCACCCTCGAGATCAGCGGCTAGAAGCTTTTCGAATTAGCT
TATCATAATCAACCTCTGGATTACAAAATTTGTGAAAGATTGACTGGTATTCTTAACTATGTTGCTCCTT
TTACGCTATGTGGATACGCTGCTTTAATGCCTTTGTATCATGCTATTGCTTCCCGTATGGCTTTCATTTT
CTCCTCCTTGTATAAATCCTGGTTGCTGTCTCTTTATGAGGAGTTGTGGCCCGTTGTCAGGCAACGTGGC
GTGGTGTGCACTGTGTTTGCTGACGCAACCCCCACTGGTTGGGGCATTGCCACCACCTGTCAGCTCCTTT
CCGGGACTTTCGCTTTCCCCCTCCCTATTGCCACGGCGGAACTCATCGCCGCCTGCCTTGCCCGCTGCTG
GACAGGGGCTCGGCTGTTGGGCACTGACAATTCCGTGGTGTTGTCGGGGAAATCATCGTCCTTTCCTTGG
CTGCTCGCCTGTGTTGCCACCTGGATTCTGCGCGGGACGTCCTTCTGCTACGTCCCTTCGGCCCTCAATC
CAGCGGACCTTCCTTCCCGCGGCCTGCTGCCGGCTCTGCGGCCTCTTCCGCGTCTTCGCCTTCGCCCTCA
GACGAGTCGGATCTCCCTTTGGGCCGCCTCCCCGCATCGGAGGCCGCTTCGAGCAGACATGATAAGATAC
ATTGATGAGTTTGGACAAACCACAACTAGAATGCAGTGAAAAAAATGCTTTATTTGTGAAATTTGTGATG
CTATTGCTTTATTTGTAACCATTATAAGCTGCAATAAACAAGTTAACAACAACAATTGCATTCATTTTAT
GTTTCAGGTTCAGGGGGAGATGTGGGAGGTTTTTTAAAGCAAGTAAAACCTCTACAAATGTGGTAAAATC
GATAAGGATCTTCCTAGAGCATGGCTACGTAGATAAGTAGCATGGCGGGTTAATCATTAACTACAAGGAA
CCCCTAGTGATGGAGTTGGCCACTCCCTCTCTGCGCGCTCGCTCGCTCACTGAGGCCGGGCGACCAAAGG
TCGCCCGACGCCCGGGCTTTGCCCGGGCGGCCTCAGTGAGCGAGCGAGCGCGCAGCTGCATTAATGAATC
GGCCAACGCGCGGGGAGAGGCGGTTTGCGTATTGGGCGCTCTTCCGCTTCCTCGCTCACTGACTCGCTGC
GCTCGGTCGTTCGGCTGCGGCGAGCGGTATCAGCTCACTCAAAGGCGGTAATACGGTTATCCACAGAATC
AGGGGATAACGCAGGAAAGAACATGTGAGCAAAAGGCCAGCAAAAGGCCAGGAACCGTAAAAAGGCCGCG
TTGCTGGCGTTTTTCCATAGGCTCCGCCCCCCTGACGAGCATCACAAAAATCGACGCTCAAGTCAGAGGT
GGCGAAACCCGACAGGACTATAAAGATACCAGGCGTTTCCCCCTGGAAGCTCCCTCGTGCGCTCTCCTGT
TCCGACCCTGCCGCTTACCGGATACCTGTCCGCCTTTCTCCCTTCGGGAAGCGTGGCGCTTTCTCATAGC
TCACGCTGTAGGTATCTCAGTTCGGTGTAGGTCGTTCGCTCCAAGCTGGGCTGTGTGCACGAACCCCCCG
TTCAGCCCGACCGCTGCGCCTTATCCGGTAACTATCGTCTTGAGTCCAACCCGGTAAGACACGACTTATC
GCCACTGGCAGCAGCCACTGGTAACAGGATTAGCAGAGCGAGGTATGTAGGCGGTGCTACAGAGTTCTTG
AAGTGGTGGCCTAACTACGGCTACACTAGAAGAACAGTATTTGGTATCTGCGCTCTGCTGAAGCCAGTTA
CCTTCGGAAAAAGAGTTGGTAGCTCTTGATCCGGCAAACAAACCACCGCTGGTAGCGGTGGTTTTTTTGT
TTGCAAGCAGCAGATTACGCGCAGAAAAAAAGGATCTCAAGAAGATCCTTTGATCTTTTCTACGGGGTCT
GACGCTCAGTGGAACGAAAACTCACGTTAAGGGATTTTGGTCATGAGATTATCAAAAAGGATCTTCACCT
AGATCCTTTTAAATTAAAAATGAAGTTTTAAATCAATCTAAAGTATATATGAGTAAACTTGGTCTGACAG
TTACCAATGCTTAATCAGTGAGGCACCTATCTCAGCGATCTGTCTATTTCGTTCATCCATAGTTGCCTGA
CTCCCCGTCGTGTAGATAACTACGATACGGGAGGGCTTACCATCTGGCCCCAGTGCTGCAATGATACCGC
GAGACCCACGCTCACCGGCTCCAGATTTATCAGCAATAAACCAGCCAGCCGGAAGGGCCGAGCGCAGAAG
TGGTCCTGCAACTTTATCCGCCTCCATCCAGTCTATTAATTGTTGCCGGGAAGCTAGAGTAAGTAGTTCG
CCAGTTAATAGTTTGCGCAACGTTGTTGCCATTGCTACAGGCATCGTGGTGTCACGCTCGTCGTTTGGTA
TGGCTTCATTCAGCTCCGGTTCCCAACGATCAAGGCGAGTTACATGATCCCCCATGTTGTGCAAAAAAGC
GGTTAGCTCCTTCGGTCCTCCGATCGTTGTCAGAAGTAAGTTGGCCGCAGTGTTATCACTCATGGTTATG
GCAGCACTGCATAATTCTCTTACTGTCATGCCATCCGTAAGATGCTTTTCTGTGACTGGTGAGTACTCAA
CCAAGTCATTCTGAGAATAGTGTATGCGGCGACCGAGTTGCTCTTGCCCGGCGTCAATACGGGATAATAC
CGCGCCACATAGCAGAACTTTAAAAGTGCTCATCATTGGAAAACGTTCTTCGGGGCGAAAACTCTCAAGG
ATCTTACCGCTGTTGAGATCCAGTTCGATGTAACCCACTCGTGCACCCAACTGATCTTCAGCATCTTTTA
CTTTCACCAGCGTTTCTGGGTGAGCAAAAACAGGAAGGCAAAATGCCGCAAAAAAGGGAATAAGGGCGAC
ACGGAAATGTTGAATACTCATACTCTTCCTTTTTCAATATTATTGAAGCATTTATCAGGGTTATTGTCTC
ATGAGCGGATACATATTTGAATGTATTTAGAAAAATAAACAAATAGGGGTTCCGCGCACATTTCC
